>Addgene plasmid #42700 | TAL3237 | depositor partial sequence | sequence record 57820 | TAL3237 sequence 2430 bps
TCTAGAGCTAGCACCATGGACTACAAAGACCATGACGGTGATTATAAAGATCATGACATCGATTACAAGG
ATGACGATGACAAGATGGCCCCCAAGAAGAAGAGGAAGGTGGGCATTCACCGCGGGGTACCTATGGTGGA
CTTGAGGACACTCGGTTATTCGCAACAGCAACAGGAGAAAATCAAGCCTAAGGTCAGGAGCACCGTCGCG
CAACACCACGAGGCGCTTGTGGGGCATGGCTTCACTCATGCGCATATTGTCGCGCTTTCACAGCACCCTG
CGGCGCTTGGGACGGTGGCTGTCAAATACCAAGATATGATTGCGGCCCTGCCCGAAGCCACGCACGAGGC
AATTGTAGGGGTCGGTAAACAGTGGTCGGGAGCGCGAGCACTTGAGGCGCTGCTGACTGTGGCGGGTGAG
CTTAGGGGGCCTCCGCTCCAGCTCGACACCGGGCAGCTGCTGAAGATCGCGAAGAGAGGGGGAGTAACAG
CGGTAGAGGCAGTGCACGCCTGGCGCAATGCGCTCACCGGGGCCCCCTTGAACCTGACCCCAGACCAGGT
AGTCGCAATCGCGTCACATGACGGGGGAAAGCAAGCCCTGGAAACCGTGCAAAGGTTGTTGCCGGTCCTT
TGTCAAGACCACGGCCTTACACCGGAGCAAGTCGTGGCCATTGCATCCCACGACGGTGGCAAACAGGCTC
TTGAGACGGTTCAGAGACTTCTCCCAGTTCTCTGTCAAGCCCACGGGCTGACTCCCGATCAAGTTGTAGC
GATTGCGAATAACAATGGAGGGAAACAAGCATTGGAGACTGTCCAACGGCTCCTTCCCGTGTTGTGTCAA
GCCCACGGTTTGACGCCTGCACAAGTGGTCGCCATCGCCTCGAATGGCGGCGGTAAGCAGGCGCTGGAAA
CAGTACAGCGCCTGCTGCCTGTACTGTGCCAGGATCATGGACTGACCCCAGACCAGGTAGTCGCAATCGC
GTCACATGACGGGGGAAAGCAAGCCCTGGAAACCGTGCAAAGGTTGTTGCCGGTCCTTTGTCAAGACCAC
GGCCTTACACCGGAGCAAGTCGTGGCCATTGCAAGCAACATCGGTGGCAAACAGGCTCTTGAGACGGTTC
AGAGACTTCTCCCAGTTCTCTGTCAAGCCCACGGGCTGACTCCCGATCAAGTTGTAGCGATTGCGTCGAA
CATTGGAGGGAAACAAGCATTGGAGACTGTCCAACGGCTCCTTCCCGTGTTGTGTCAAGCCCACGGTTTG
ACGCCTGCACAAGTGGTCGCCATCGCCTCCAATATTGGCGGTAAGCAGGCGCTGGAAACAGTACAGCGCC
TGCTGCCTGTACTGTGCCAGGATCATGGACTGACCCCAGACCAGGTAGTCGCAATCGCGTCGAACATTGG
GGGAAAGCAAGCCCTGGAAACCGTGCAAAGGTTGTTGCCGGTCCTTTGTCAAGACCACGGCCTTACACCG
GAGCAAGTCGTGGCCATTGCATCCCACGACGGTGGCAAACAGGCTCTTGAGACGGTTCAGAGACTTCTCC
CAGTTCTCTGTCAAGCCCACGGGCTGACTCCCGATCAAGTTGTAGCGATTGCGTCGAACATTGGAGGGAA
ACAAGCATTGGAGACTGTCCAACGGCTCCTTCCCGTGTTGTGTCAAGCCCACGGTTTGACGCCTGCACAA
GTGGTCGCCATCGCCTCCAATATTGGCGGTAAGCAGGCGCTGGAAACAGTACAGCGCCTGCTGCCTGTAC
TGTGCCAGGATCATGGACTGACCCCAGACCAGGTAGTCGCAATCGCGAACAATAATGGGGGAAAGCAAGC
CCTGGAAACCGTGCAAAGGTTGTTGCCGGTCCTTTGTCAAGACCACGGCCTTACACCGGAGCAAGTCGTG
GCCATTGCAAATAATAACGGTGGCAAACAGGCTCTTGAGACGGTTCAGAGACTTCTCCCAGTTCTCTGTC
AAGCCCACGGGCTGACTCCCGATCAAGTTGTAGCGATTGCGAATAACAATGGAGGGAAACAAGCATTGGA
GACTGTCCAACGGCTCCTTCCCGTGTTGTGTCAAGCCCACGGTTTGACGCCTGCACAAGTGGTCGCCATC
GCCTCCAATATTGGCGGTAAGCAGGCGCTGGAAACAGTACAGCGCCTGCTGCCTGTACTGTGCCAGGATC
ATGGACTGACACCCGAACAGGTGGTCGCCATTGCTTCTAACATCGGAGGACGGCCAGCCTTGGAGTCCAT
CGTAGCCCAATTGTCCAGGCCCGATCCCGCGTTGGCTGCGTTAACGAATGACCATCTGGTGGCGTTGGCA
TGTCTTGGTGGACGACCCGCGCTCGATGCAGTCAAAAAGGGTCTGCCTCATGCTCCCGCATTGATCAAAA
GAACCAACCGGCGGATTCCCGAGAGAACTTCCCATCGAGTCGCGGGATCC
