>Addgene plasmid #42700 | TAL3237 | addgene partial sequence | sequence record 61125 | JDS-TALEN-F 5'-TAGGGGTCGGTAAACAGTGG-3'
GTGGCGGGTGAGCTTAGGGGGCCTCCGCTCCAGCTCGACACCGGGCAGCTGCTGAAGATCGCGAAGAGAG
GGGGAGTAACAGCGGTAGAGGCAGTGCACGCCTGGCGCAATGCGCTCACCGGGGCCCCCTTGAACCTGAC
CCCAGACCAGGTAGTCGCAATCGCGTCACATGACGGGGGAAAGCAAGCCCTGGAAACCGTGCAAAGGTTG
TTGCCGGTCCTTTGTCAAGACCACGGCCTTACACCGGAGCAAGTCGTGGCCATTGCATCCCACGACGGTG
GCAAACAGGCTCTTGAGACGGTTCAGAGACTTCTCCCAGTTCTCTGTCAAGCCCACGGGCTGACTCCCGA
TCAAGTTGTAGCGATTGCGAATAACAATGGAGGGAAACAAGCATTGGAGACTGTCCAACGGCTCCTTCCC
GTGTTGTGTCAAGCCCACGGTTTGACGCCTGCACAAGTGGTCGCCATCGCCTCGAATGGCGGCGGTAAGC
AGGCGCTGGAAACAGTACAGCGCCTGCTGCCTGTACTGTGCCAGGATCATGGACTGACCCCAGACCAGGT
AGTCGCAATCGCGTCACATGACGGGGGAAAGCAAGCCCTGGAAACCGTGCAAAGGTTGTTGCCGGTCCTT
TGTCAAGACCACGGCCTTACACCGGAGCAAGTCGTGGCCATTGCAAGCAACATCGGTGGCAAACAGGCTC
TTGAGACGGTTCAGAGACTTCTCCCAGTTCTCTGTCAAGCCCACGGGCTGACTCCCGATCAAGTTGTAGC
GATTGCGTCGAACATTGGAGGGAAACAAGCATTGGAGACTGTCCAACGGCTCCTTCCCGTGTTGTGTCAA
GCCCACGGTTTGACGCCTGCACAAGTGGTCGCCATCGCCTCCAATATTGGCGGTAAGCAGGCGCTGGAAA
CAGTACAGCGCCTGCTGCCTGTACTGTGCC
