[The description below was written by a language model from this plasmid's Addgene catalogue record.]
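Description:
TAL3237 is a TALEN expression plasmid built on the JDS70 backbone (about 6.4 kb without insert), a mammalian expression vector that also carries a T7 promoter. It is propagated in E. coli as a high-copy plasmid under ampicillin selection. The roughly 1.6 kb insert, named ZebrafishCommunity-dbx1b-right, is not the zebrafish dbx1b coding sequence. It is an engineered array of TAL effector repeats designed to recognise a specific binding site within the dbx1b (also known as hlx2) locus of Danio rerio. The array was inserted by restriction cloning, and the cloning sites were destroyed in the process.

The backbone supplies the parts that turn the repeat array into a functional nuclease. These are an N-terminal 3X FLAG epitope tag for detection and a C-terminal wild-type FokI cleavage domain. A CMV promoter drives expression of the resulting fusion protein in mammalian cells, and the BGH reverse sequencing primer suggests a BGH polyadenylation region downstream. The T7 designation in the vector type implies that the open reading frame can also be transcribed in vitro, which is the usual way of producing TALEN mRNA for injection into zebrafish embryos, although the record does not state this explicitly.

Because FokI must dimerise to cut DNA, this "right" monomer is meant to be used together with a matching "left" TALEN that binds the opposite half-site. The pair then introduces a double-strand break at dbx1b, and error-prone repair of that break can produce disrupting indel mutations. The associated publication describes targeted gene disruption of this kind in somatic zebrafish cells. No feature table was provided, so finer details of the backbone cannot be confirmed from the record.
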