Addgene plasmid #42700: TAL3237
Depositing lab: Keith Joung. Depositing organization: Massachusetts General Hospital. Publication: Targeted gene disruption in somatic zebrafish cells using engineered TALENs. Sander JD, Cade L, Khayter C, Reyon D, Peterson RT, Joung JK, Yeh JR. Nat Biotechnol. 2011 Aug 5;29(8):697-8. doi: 10.1038/nbt.1934. PubMed 21822241.
Backbone
  Vector backbone: JDS70
  Backbone manufacturer: Addgene plasmid #32285
  Backbone size w/o insert (bp): 6447
  Vector type: Mammalian Expression ; T7
Growth in bacteria
  Bacterial resistance: Ampicillin, 100 μg/mL
  Growth temperature: 37°C
  Growth strain: XL1 Blue
  Copy number: High Copy
Gene/Insert
  Gene/Insert name: ZebrafishCommunity-dbx1b-right (alt name: dbx1b)
  Species: D. rerio (zebrafish)
  Insert size (bp): 1640
  Entrez Gene: dbx1b (a.k.a. hlx2)
  Promoter: CMV
  Tag / fusion protein: 3X Flag (N terminal on backbone); WT FOKI (C terminal on backbone)
  Cloning method: Restriction Enzyme; 5′ cloning site N/A (destroyed during cloning); 3′ cloning site N/A (destroyed during cloning)
  Sequencing primers: 5′ CMV-F; 3′ BGH-rev
Terms and licenses: Academic/Nonprofit Terms; Industry Terms: Not Available to Industry
Depositor comments: Target binding site: TCCGTCAAAACAAGGGAA It is strongly recommended that users perform a diagnostic digest to verify this plasmid prior to use. For example, a double digest of the plasmid with BamHI and KpnI should result in two bands at 2.3kb and 5.8kb.
How to cite: TAL3237 was a gift from Keith Joung (Addgene plasmid # 42700 ; http://n2t.net/addgene:42700 ; RRID:Addgene_42700)
